Addgene plasmid #180682: pMYT029
Purpose: Encodes URA3 as a yeast Vector selectable marker to be used in the Ellis MYT system
Depositing lab: Tom Ellis. Depositing organization: Imperial College London. Publication: A Multiplex MoClo Toolkit for Extensive and Flexible Engineering of Saccharomyces cerevisiae. Shaw WM, Khalil AS, Ellis T. ACS Synth Biol. 2023 Nov 6. doi: 10.1021/acssynbio.3c00423. PubMed 37930278.
Backbone
  Vector backbone: pYTK001
  Backbone manufacturer: John Dueber
  Vector type: Synthetic Biology
Growth in bacteria
  Bacterial resistance: Chloramphenicol, 25 μg/mL
  Growth temperature: 37°C
  Growth strain: DH5alpha
  Copy number: High Copy
Gene/Insert
  Gene/Insert name: URA3
  Species: S. cerevisiae (budding yeast)
  Cloning method: Restriction Enzyme; 5′ cloning site Unknown (unknown if destroyed)
Terms and licenses: Academic/Nonprofit Terms; Industry Terms: Not Available to Industry
How to cite: pMYT029 was a gift from Tom Ellis (Addgene plasmid # 180682 ; http://n2t.net/addgene:180682 ; RRID:Addgene_180682)
