[The description below was written by a language model from this plasmid's Addgene catalogue record and pLannotate feature annotations shown in this document.]
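Description:
pMYT029 is a small (about 2.7 kb) synthetic-biology part plasmid from the Multiplex Yeast Toolkit (MYT), a MoClo-style modular cloning system for engineering Saccharomyces cerevisiae. It is built on the pYTK001 part-entry backbone of the earlier yeast toolkit and stores one reusable component, the URA3 yeast selectable marker, designated in the record as a vector selection marker part for the MYT system. The plasmid itself is maintained only in E. coli. It carries a high-copy ColE1/pUC-type origin of replication and a chloramphenicol acetyltransferase (cat) gene driven by its native cat promoter, followed by a minimal lambda t0 terminator. No yeast origin of replication or centromere is annotated, so it functions as a bacterial storage vector and is not a yeast shuttle plasmid in its own right.

The payload is the S. cerevisiae URA3 coding sequence, encoding orotidine-5'-phosphate decarboxylase, preceded by a fragment of its own URA3 promoter. The cassette lies on the opposite strand to the cat gene. URA3 complements uracil auxotrophy in ura3 strains, allowing selection on medium lacking uracil, and it can be counterselected with 5-fluoroorotic acid, which makes marker loss or recycling possible. No yeast terminator is annotated downstream of the coding sequence, and the feature table does not mark the Type IIS restriction sites or overhangs that would release the part. The catalogue entry also lists the cloning sites as unknown. In use, the marker would be combined with other toolkit parts in hierarchical assemblies to build yeast expression or integration vectors selectable through URA3.
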