Features (pLannotate 1.2.2; 6 found; start..end, strand, type, name):
    102..136     +  terminator     lambda t0 terminator: minimal transcription terminator from phage lambda (Scholtissek and Grosse, 1987)
    231..1034    -  CDS            URA3: orotidine-5'-phosphate decarboxylase, required for uracil biosynthesis; S. cerevisiae URA3; yeast auxotrophic marker, counterselectable with 5-fluoroorotic acid (5-FOA)
   1035..1211    -  promoter       URA3 promoter (fragment): S. cerevisiae URA3
   1323..1911    -  rep_origin     ori: high-copy-number ColE1/pMB1/pBR322/pUC origin of replication
   1995..2092    +  promoter       cat promoter: promoter of the E. coli cat gene encoding chloramphenicol acetyltransferase
   2093..28      +  CDS            cat (across the origin): CAT_ECOLX - Experimental evidence at protein level: Swiss-Prot protein existence level 1. This enzyme is an effector of chloramphenicol resistance in bacteria. From Escherichia coli. This protein is used as a marker in many commonly used cloning vectors, such as pACYC184.
>Addgene plasmid #180682 | pMYT029 | addgene full sequence | sequence record 369367 | Addgene NGS Result
GTACTGCGATGAGTGGCAGGGCGGGGCGTAATTTGATATCGAGCTCGCTTGGACTCCTGTTGATAGATCC
AGTAATGACCTCAGAACTCCATCTGGATTTGTTCAGAACGCTCGGTTGCCGCCGGGCGTTTTTTATTGGT
GAAGACATACTCGGGTAATAACTGATATAATTAAATTGAAGCTCTAATTTGTGAGTTTAGTATACATGCA
TTTACTTATAATACAGTTTTTTAGTTTTGCTGGCCGCATCTTCTCAAATATGCTTCCCAGCCTGCTTTTC
TGTAACGTTCACCCTCTACCTTAGCATCCCTTCCCTTTGCAAATAGTCCTCTTCCAACAATAATAATGTC
AGATCCTGTAGAAACCACATCATCCACGGTTCTATACTGTTGACCCAATGCATCTCCCTTGTCATCTAAA
CCCACACCGGGTGTCATAATCAACCAATCGTAACCTTCATCTCTTCCACCCATGTCTCTTTGAGCAATAA
AGCCGATAACAAAATCTTTGTCGCTCTTCGCAATGTCAACAGTACCCTTAGTATATTCTCCAGTAGATAG
GGAGCCCTTGCATGACAATTCTGCTAACATCAAAAGGCCTCTAGGTTCCTTTGTTACTTCTTCTGCCGCC
TGCTTCAAACCGCTAACAATACCTGGGCCCACCACACCGTGTGCATTCGTAATGTCTGCCCATTCTGCTA
TTCTGTATACACCCGCAGAGTACTGCAATTTGACTGTATTACCAATGTCAGCAAATTTTCTGTCCTCGAA
GAGTAAAAAATTGTACTTGGCGGATAATGCCTTTAGCGGCTTAACTGTGCCCTCCATGGAAAAATCAGTC
AAGATATCCACATGTGTTTTTAGTAAACAAATTTTGGGACCTAATGCTTCAACTAACTCCAGTAATTCCT
TGGTGGTACGAACATCCAATGAAGCACACAAGTTTGTTTGCTTTTCGTGCATGATATTAAATAGCTTGGC
AGCAACAGGACTAGGATGAGTAGCAGCACGTTCCTTATATGTAGCTTTCGACATGATTTATCTTCGTTTC
CTGCACGTTTTTGTTCTGTGCAGTTGGGTTAAGAATACTGGGCAATTTCATGTTTCTTCAACACTACATA
TGCGTATATATACCAATCTAAGTCTGTGCTCCTTCCTTCGTTCTTCCTTCTGTTCGGAGATTACCGAATC
AAAAAAATTTCAAGGAAACCGTGTAATGTCTTCACGGTTATCCACAGAATCAGGGGATAACGCAGGAAAG
AACATGTGAGCAAAAGGCCAGCAAAAGGCCAGGAACCGTAAAAAGGCCGCGTTGCTGGCGTTTTTCCATA
GGCTCCGCCCCCCTGACGAGCATCACAAAAATCGACGCTCAAGTCAGAGGTGGCGAAACCCGACAGGACT
ATAAAGATACCAGGCGTTTCCCCCTGGAAGCTCCCTCGTGCGCTCTCCTGTTCCGACCCTGCCGCTTACC
GGATACCTGTCCGCCTTTCTCCCTTCGGGAAGCGTGGCGCTTTCTCATAGCTCACGCTGTAGGTATCTCA
GTTCGGTGTAGGTCGTTCGCTCCAAGCTGGGCTGTGTGCACGAACCCCCCGTTCAGCCCGACCGCTGCGC
CTTATCCGGTAACTATCGTCTTGAGTCCAACCCGGTAAGACACGACTTATCGCCACTGGCAGCAGCCACT
GGTAACAGGATTAGCAGAGCGAGGTATGTAGGCGGTGCTACAGAGTTCTTGAAGTGGTGGCCTAACTACG
GCTACACTAGAAGAACAGTATTTGGTATCTGCGCTCTGCTGAAGCCAGTTACCTTCGGAAAAAGAGTTGG
TAGCTCTTGATCCGGCAAACAAACCACCGCTGGTAGCGGTGGTTTTTTTGTTTGCAAGCAGCAGATTACG
CGCAGAAAAAAAGGATCTCAAGAAGATCCTTTGATCTTTTCTACGGGGTCTGACGCTCAGTGGAACGAAA
ACTCACGTTAAGGGATTTTGGTCATGATTGATCGGGCACGTAAGAGGTTCCAACTTTCACCATAATGAAA
TAAGATCACTACCGGGCGTATTTTTTGAGTTATCGAGATTTTCAGGAGCTAAGGAAGCTAAAATGGAGAA
AAAAATCACTGGATATACCACCGTTGATATATCCCAATGGCATCGTAAAGAACATTTTGAGGCATTTCAG
TCAGTTGCTCAATGTACCTATAACCAGACCGTTCAGCTGGATATTACGGCCTTTTTAAAGACCGTAAAGA
AAAATAAGCACAAGTTTTATCCGGCCTTTATTCACATTCTTGCCCGCCTGATGAATGCTCATCCGGAATT
TCGTATGGCAATGAAAGACGGTGAGCTGGTGATATGGGATAGTGTTCACCCTTGTTACACCGTTTTCCAT
GAGCAAACTGAAACGTTTTCATCGCTCTGGAGTGAATACCACGACGATTTCCGGCAGTTTCTACACATAT
ATTCGCAAGATGTGGCGTGTTACGGTGAAAACCTGGCCTATTTCCCTAAAGGGTTTATTGAGAATATGTT
TTTCGTTTCAGCCAATCCCTGGGTGAGTTTCACCAGTTTTGATTTAAACGTGGCCAATATGGACAACTTC
TTCGCCCCCGTTTTCACCATGGGCAAATATTATACGCAAGGCGACAAGGTGCTGATGCCGCTGGCGATTC
AGGTTCATCATGCCGTTTGTGATGGCTTCCATGTCGGCAGAATGCTTAATGAATTACAACA
